>Addgene plasmid #58321 | pCMV6-Entry IL36RN S113L | addgene partial sequence | sequence record 92744 | CMV-F 5'-CGCAAATGGGCGGTAGGCGTG-3'
AGCAGAGCTCGTTAGTGACCGTCAGAATTTTGTAATACGACTCACTATAGGGCGGCCGGGAATTCGTCGA
CTGGATCCGGTACCGAGGAGATCTGCCGCCGCGATCGCCATGGTCCTGAGTGGGGCGCTGTGCTTCCGAA
TGAAGGACTCGGCATTGAAGGTGCTTTATCTGCATAATAACCAGCTTCTAGCTGGAGGGCTGCATGCAGG
GAAGGTCATTAAAGGTGAAGAGATCAGCGTGGTCCCCAATCGGTGGCTGGATGCCAGCCTGTCCCCCGTC
ATCCTGGGTGTCCAGGGTGGAAGCCAGTGCCTGTCATGTGGGGTGGGGCAGGAGCCGACTCTAACACTAG
AGCCAGTGAACATCATGGAGCTCTATCTTGGTGCCAAGGAATCCAAGAGCTTCACCTTCTACCGGCGGGA
CATGGGGCTCACCTCCAGCTTCGAGTTGGCTGCCTACCCGGGCTGGTTCCTGTGCACGGTGCCTGAAGCC
GATCAGCCTGTCAGACTCACCCAGCTTCCCGAGAATGGTGGCTGGAATGCCCCCATCACAGACTTCTACT
TCCAGCAGTGTGACACGCGTACGCGGCCGCTCGAGCAGAAACTCATCTCAGAAGAGGATCTGGCAGCAAA
TGATATCCTGGATTACAAGGATGACGACGATAAGGTTTAAACGGCCGGCCGCGGTCATAGCTGTTTCCTG
AACAGATCCCGGGTGGCATCCCTGTGACCCCTCCCCAGTGCCTCTCCTGGCCCTGGAAGTTGCCACTCCA
GTGCCCACCAGCCTTGTCCTAATAAAATTAAGTTGCATCATTTTGTCTGACTAGGTGTCCTTCTATAATA
TTATGGGGTGG
