>Addgene plasmid #58321 | pCMV6-Entry IL36RN S113L | addgene partial sequence | sequence record 92745 | C-CMV-24 5'-TATTAGGACAAGGCTGGTGGGCAC-3'
CACTGGGGAAGGGGTCACAGGGATGCCACCCGGGATCTGTTCAGGAAACAGCTATGACCGCGGCCGGCCG
TTTAAACCTTATCGTCGTCATCCTTGTAATCCAGGATATCATTTGCTGCCAGATCCTCTTCTGAGATGAG
TTTCTGCTCGAGCGGCCGCGTACGCGTGTCACACTGCTGGAAGTAGAAGTCTGTGATGGGGGCATTCCAG
CCACCATTCTCGGGAAGCTGGGTGAGTCTGACAGGCTGATCGGCTTCAGGCACCGTGCACAGGAACCAGC
CCGGGTAGGCAGCCAACTCGAAGCTGGAGGTGAGCCCCATGTCCCGCCGGTAGAAGGTGAAGCTCTTGGA
TTCCTTGGCACCAAGATAGAGCTCCATGATGTTCACTGGCTCTAGTGTTAGAGTCGGCTCCTGCCCCACC
CCACATGACAGGCACTGGCTTCCACCCTGGACACCCAGGATGACGGGGGACAGGCTGGCATCCAGCCACC
GATTGGGGACCACGCTGATCTCTTCACCTTTAATGACCTTCCCTGCATGCAGCCCTCCAGCTAGAAGCTG
GTTATTATGCAGATAAAGCACCTTCAATGCCGAGTCCTTCATTCGGAAGCACAGCGCCCCACTCAGGACC
ATGGCGATCGCGGCGGCAGATCTCCTCGGTACCGGATCCAGTCGACGAATTCCCGGCCGCCCTATAGTGA
GTCGTATTACAAAATTCTGACGGTTCACTAAACGAGCTCTGCTTATATAGACCTCCCACCGTACACGCCT
ACCGCCCATTTGCGTCAACGGGGCGGGGTTATTACGACATTTTGGAAAGTCCCGTTGATTTTGGTGCCAA
AACAAACTCCCATTGACGTCAATGGGGTGGAGACTTGGAAAATCCCCGTGAGTCAAACCGCTATCCACGC
CCATTGGTGTACTGCCAAAAACCGCATCACCATGGTAATAGCGATGACTAATACG
