[The description below was written by a language model from this plasmid's Addgene catalogue record.]
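Description:
pCMV6-Entry IL36RN S113L is a mammalian expression and shuttle ("entry") plasmid built on the commercial pCMV6-Entry backbone, with a recorded backbone size of about 4.9 kb and a total size of about 5.3 kb. It is propagated in standard E. coli cloning strains under kanamycin selection. It also carries a neomycin resistance marker, so transfected mammalian cells can be selected with G418. The record lists copy number as unknown and includes no feature table, so the origin of replication and other backbone elements are not documented here.

The insert is the human IL36RN coding sequence, which encodes the interleukin-36 receptor antagonist (also known as IL-36Ra or IL1F5). It carries the single-nucleotide substitution c.338C>T, which changes serine 113 to leucine. Expression is driven by the CMV promoter, a strong constitutive promoter in most mammalian cell lines. The open reading frame is fused at its C terminus to a tandem myc-DDK tag (DDK is the FLAG epitope), so the mutant protein can be detected or immunoprecipitated with standard anti-tag antibodies. The insert sits between SgfI and MluI sites, both retained, so the ORF can be moved by restriction cloning into other compatible vectors of the same system.

The associated publication title describes in silico and in vitro analysis of IL36RN alterations to identify residues critical for IL-36 receptor complex function. This suggests the construct is used to express the S113L variant in cultured cells and compare its behaviour with the wild-type antagonist and other mutants.
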