Addgene plasmid #58321: pCMV6-Entry IL36RN S113L
Purpose: entry vector for human IL36RN S113L mutant
Depositing lab: Francesca Capon. Publication: In Silico and In Vitro Analysis of IL36RN Alterations Reveals Critical Residues for the Function of the Interleukin-36 Receptor Complex. Hassi NK, Weston T, Rinaldi G, Ng JC, Smahi A, Twelves S, Davan-Wetton C, Fakhreddine D, Fraternali F, Capon F. J Invest Dermatol. 2023 Dec;143(12):2468-2475.e6. doi: 10.1016/j.jid.2023.06.191. Epub 2023 Jul 4. PubMed 37414245.
Backbone
  Vector backbone: pCMV6-entry
  Backbone manufacturer: Origene
  Backbone size w/o insert (bp): 4900
  Total vector size (bp): 5300
  Vector type: Entry vector
  Selectable markers: Neomycin (select with G418)
Growth in bacteria
  Bacterial resistance: Kanamycin, 50 μg/mL
  Growth temperature: 37°C
  Growth strain: DH5alpha
  Copy number: Unknown
Gene/Insert
  Gene/Insert name: IL36RN
  Species: H. sapiens (human)
  Mutation: S113L: c.338C>T, p.Ser113Leu
  GenBank ID: NM_012275.2
  Entrez Gene: IL36RN (a.k.a. FIL1, FIL1(DELTA), FIL1D, IL-36Ra, IL1F5, IL1HY1, IL1L1, IL1RP3, IL36RA, PSORP, PSORS14)
  Promoter: CMV
  Tag / fusion protein: myc-DDK (C terminal on insert)
  Cloning method: Restriction Enzyme; 5′ cloning site SgfI (not destroyed); 3′ cloning site MluI (not destroyed)
  Sequencing primers: 5′ CMV-F; 3′ M13R
Terms and licenses: Academic/Nonprofit Terms; Industry Terms: Not Available to Industry
How to cite: pCMV6-Entry IL36RN S113L was a gift from Francesca Capon (Addgene plasmid # 58321 ; http://n2t.net/addgene:58321 ; RRID:Addgene_58321)
